Addgene plasmid #25066: 2XMyc-LRRK2-RCK-K1347A
Depositing lab: Mark Cookson. Depositing organization: National Institute on Aging (NIA). Publication: The Parkinson Disease-associated Leucine-rich Repeat Kinase 2 (LRRK2) Is a Dimer That Undergoes Intramolecular Autophosphorylation. . J Biol Chem. 2008 Jun 13;283(24):16906-14. 10.1074/jbc.M708718200 PubMed 18397888.
Backbone
  Vector backbone: pCMV-Tag 3B
  Backbone manufacturer: Cookson Lab
  Backbone size w/o insert (bp): 4300
  Vector type: Mammalian Expression
Growth in bacteria
  Bacterial resistance: Kanamycin, 50 μg/mL
  Growth temperature: 37°C
  Growth strain: DH5alpha
  Copy number: High Copy
Gene/Insert
  Gene/Insert name: LRRK2
  Species: H. sapiens (human)
  Insert size (bp): 2670
  Mutation: Contains only the ROC-COR-Kinase domains aa 1329-2219 Lysine 1347 mutated to Alanine
  Entrez Gene: LRRK2 (a.k.a. AURA17, DARDARIN, PARK8, RIPK7, ROCO2)
  Tag / fusion protein: 2XMyc (N terminal on insert)
  Cloning method: Restriction Enzyme
  Sequencing primers: 5′ CMV-F; 3′ SV40pA-R
Terms and licenses: Academic/Nonprofit Terms; Industry Terms: Not Available to Industry
Depositor comments: An additional Myc tag has been added to the original vector. The 2XMyc vector was adapted to the invitrogen gateway system by insertion of a gateway cloning cassette. LRRK2 was cloned by gateway recombination.
How to cite: 2XMyc-LRRK2-RCK-K1347A was a gift from Mark Cookson (Addgene plasmid # 25066 ; http://n2t.net/addgene:25066 ; RRID:Addgene_25066)
