[The description below was written by a language model from this plasmid's Addgene catalogue record.]
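Description:
2XMyc-LRRK2-RCK-K1347A is a mammalian expression plasmid built on a modified pCMV-Tag 3B backbone (about 4.3 kb without insert). It is maintained as a high-copy plasmid in E. coli under kanamycin selection. According to the depositor's comments, the original vector was altered in two ways: a second Myc epitope was added to give a tandem 2XMyc tag, and a Gateway cassette was inserted so that open reading frames could be introduced by recombination. The LRRK2 fragment was introduced by Gateway recombination, although the catalogue field for cloning method lists restriction enzyme. No feature table is provided. The backbone name and the listed sequencing primers (CMV forward, SV40 polyA reverse) indicate that the insert sits between a CMV promoter and an SV40 polyadenylation signal, but other backbone elements are not itemised in the record.

The payload is a roughly 2.7 kb fragment of human LRRK2, the Parkinson disease-associated leucine-rich repeat kinase 2 (also known as dardarin or PARK8). It encodes only the ROC-COR-kinase ("RCK") region, amino acids 1329–2219, fused at its N terminus to the 2XMyc tag for detection and immunoprecipitation. The fragment carries a lysine-to-alanine substitution at residue 1347, which lies in the ROC GTPase domain and is generally used to disrupt guanine nucleotide binding. The record itself states only the mutation, not its functional consequence. The associated publication concerns LRRK2 dimerisation and intramolecular autophosphorylation. This suggests the construct is used in transfected mammalian cells to test how the ROC domain contributes to kinase activity, autophosphorylation and self-interaction within the catalytic core, typically compared with wild-type or other mutant fragments.
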