>Addgene plasmid #25066 | 2XMyc-LRRK2-RCK-K1347A | addgene partial sequence | sequence record 31036 | 25066 with SV40pA-R
CAACAACAATTGCATTCATTTTATGTTTCAGGTTCAGGGGGAGGTGTGGGAGGTTTTTTAAAGCAAGTAA
AACCTCTACAAATGTGGTATGGCTGATTATGATCATGAACAGACTGTGAGGACTGAGGGGCCTGAAATGA
GCCTTGGGACTGTGAATCTAAAATACACAAACAATTAGAATCAGTAGTTTAACACATTATACACTTAAAA
ATTGGATCTCCATTCGCCATTCAGGCTGCGCAACTGTTGGGAAGGGCGATCGAGTGAATTGTAATACGAC
TCACTATAGGGCGAATTGGGTACACTTACCTGGTACCTTAATTAATTAAGGTACCGATCACCACTTTGTA
CAAGAAAGCTGGGTCGAATTCGCCCTTTGTCCCAGACACAATCCAGCTTTCCTTTTCAACAGGAAGATGC
ACCAAGGCTAAGCACAATATTCTACTATCAGCAACTTCCTCAGAAGTGTATCCTTCAGTATTTAAGTCAA
GAAATGAGAGCTGTCCTCTGTCGGTGTGCCCACAGCCCAGCCAAATGCTTGCATTCCTGCTGTTGTGATG
TGTAGCAACCATGCATTCAACAATTACGTTTTTAGGTAATAAAATGCGTCTCGTCAGACAGACTAATTCA
GCTGAATTCAAAATGTCAAAGACCTGGGCAGAAGTAGGCCTTTCTTGAGGATTTTCTTTCAAACACTGTT
TAATTAATTTCTCAACCATAGGCCATGGGGCACAACCATATTCTTTAACTGGATCA
