>Addgene plasmid #25066 | 2XMyc-LRRK2-RCK-K1347A | addgene partial sequence | sequence record 31037 | 25066 with CMV-F
GTGAACCGTCAGATCCGCTAGCGATTACGCCAAGCTCGAAATTAACCCTCACTAAAGGGAACAAAAGCTG
GAGCTCCACCGCGGTGGCGGCCGCCATGGAGCAGAAACTCATCTCTGAAGAGGATCTGAGCCCGGGCGGA
TCCGAGCAGAAACTCATCTCTGAAGAGGATCTGCTGCAGGAATTCGATATCACAAGTTTGTACAAAAAAG
CAGGCTCCGAATTCGCCCTTGCTGTGCCTTATAACCGAATGAAACTTATGATTGTGGGAAATACTGGGAG
TGGTGCAACCACCTTATTGCAGCAATTAATGAAAACCAAGAAATCAGATCTTGGAATGCAAAGTGCCACA
GTTGGCATAGATGTGAAAGACTGGCCTATCCAAATAAGAGACAAAAGAAAGAGAGATCTCGTCCTAAATG
TGTGGGATTTTGCAGGTCGTGAGGAATTCTATAGTACTCATCCCCATTTTATGACGCAGCGAGCATTGTA
CCTTGCTGTCTATGACCTCAGCAAGGGACAGGCTGAAGTTGATGCCATGAAGCCTTGGCTCTTCAATATA
AAGGCTCGCGCTTCTTCTTCCCCTGTGATTCTCGTTGGCACACATTTGGATGTTTCTGATGAGAAGCAAC
GCAAAGCCTGCATGAGTAAAATCACCAAGGAACTCCTGAATAAGCGAGGGTTCCCTGCCATACGAGATTA
CCACTTTGTGAATGCCACCGAGGAATCTGATGCTTTGGCAAAACTTCGGAAAACCATCATAAACGAGAGC
CTTAATTTCAAGATCCGAGATCAGCTTGTTGTTGGACAGCTGATTCCAGACTGCTATGTAGAACTTGAAA
AAATCATTTTATCGGAGCGTAAAAATGTGCCAATTGAATTTCCCGTAATTGACCGGAAACGATTATTACA
ACTA
